>Addgene plasmid #122914 | YIp TRP1-MET17 | addgene full sequence | sequence record 238944 | Addgene NGS Result
TAGCCATCCTCATGAAAACTGTGTAACATAATAACCGAAGTGTCGAAAAGGTGGCACCTTGTCCAATTGA
ACACGCTCGATGAAAAAAATAAGATATATATAAGGTTAAGTAAAGCGTCTGTTAGAAAGGAAGTTTTTCC
TTTTTCTTGCTCTCTTGTCTTTTCATCTACTATTTCCTTCGTGTAATACAGGGTCGTCAGATACATAGAT
ACAATTCTATTACCCCCATCCATACAATGCCATCTCATTTCGATACTGTTCAACTACACGCCGGCCAAGA
GAACCCTGGTGACAATGCTCACAGATCCAGAGCTGTACCAATTTACGCCACCACTTCTTATGTTTTCGAA
AACTCTAAGCATGGTTCGCAATTGTTTGGTCTAGAAGTTCCAGGTTACGTCTATTCCCGTTTCCAAAACC
CAACCAGTAATGTTTTGGAAGAAAGAATTGCTGCTTTAGAAGGTGGTGCTGCTGCTTTGGCTGTTTCCTC
CGGTCAAGCCGCTCAAACCCTTGCCATCCAAGGTTTGGCACACACTGGTGACAACATCGTTTCCACTTCT
TACTTATACGGTGGTACTTATAACCAGTTCAAAATCTCGTTCAAAAGATTTGGTATCGAGGCTAGATTTG
TTGAAGGTGACAATCCAGAAGAATTCGAAAAGGTCTTTGATGAAAGAACCAAGGCTGTTTATTTGGAAAC
CATTGGTAATCCAAAGTACAATGTTCCGGATTTTGAAAAAATTGTTGCAATTGCTCACAAACACGGTATT
CCAGTTGTCGTTGACAACACATTTGGTGCCGGTGGTTACTTCTGTCAGCCAATTAAATACGGTGCTGATA
TTGTAACACATTCTGCTACCAAATGGATTGGTGGTCATGGTACTACTATCGGTGGTATTATTGTTGACTC
TGGTAAGTTCCCATGGAAGGACTACCCAGAAAAGTTCCCTCAATTCTCTCAACCTGCCGAAGGATATCAC
GGTACTATCTACAATGAAGCCTACGGTAACTTGGCATACATCGTTCATGTTAGAACTGAACTATTAAGAG
ATTTGGGTCCATTGATGAACCCATTTGCCTCTTTCTTGCTACTACAAGGTGTTGAAACATTATCTTTGAG
AGCTGAAAGACACGGTGAAAATGCATTGAAGTTAGCCAAATGGTTAGAACAATCCCCATACGTATCTTGG
GTTTCATACCCTGGTTTAGCATCTCATTCTCATCATGAAAATGCTAAGAAGTATCTATCTAACGGTTTCG
GTGGTGTCTTATCTTTCGGTGTAAAAGACTTACCAAATGCCGACAAGGAAACTGACCCATTCAAACTTTC
TGGTGCTCAAGTTGTTGACAATTTAAAGCTTGCCTCTAACTTGGCCAATGTTGGTGATGCCAAGACCTTA
GTCATTGCTCCATACTTCACTACCCACAAACAATTAAATGACAAAGAAAAGTTGGCATCTGGTGTTACCA
AGGACTTAATTCGTGTCTCTGTTGGTATCGAATTTATTGATGACATTATTGCAGACTTCCAGCAATCTTT
TGAAACTGTTTTCGCTGGCCAAAAACCATGAGTGTGCGTAATGAGTTGTAAAATTATGTATAAACCGACT
TTCTCTCACAAGTTATGCGGTGTGAAATACCGCACAGATGCGTAAGGAGAAAATACCGCATCAGGAAATT
GTAAGCGTTAATATTTTGTTAAAATTCGCGTTAAATTTTTGTTAAATCAGCTCATTTTTTAACCAATAGG
CCGAAATCGGCAAAATCCCTTATAAATCAAAAGAATAGACCGAGATAGGGT
[37 nt withheld, positions 1802-1838]
AAAGAACGTGGACTCCAACGTCAAAGG
[49 nt withheld, positions 1866-1914]
T
[91 nt withheld, positions 1916-2006]
G
[124 nt withheld, positions 2008-2131]
CCATTCGCCATTCAGGCTGCGCAACTGTTGGGAAGGGCGATCGGTGCGGGCCTCTTCGCTATTACGCCAG
CTGGCGAAAGGGGGATGTGCTGCAAGGCGATTAAGTTGGGTAACGCCAGGGTTTTCCCAGTCACGACGTT
GTAAAACGACGGCCAGTGAGCGCGCGTAATACGACTCACTATAGGGCGAATTGGGTACCGGGCCCCCCCT
CGAGGTCGACGGTATCGATAAGCTTGATATCGAATTCCTGCAGCCCGGGGGATCCACTAGTTCTAGAGCG
GCCGCCACCGCGGTGGAGCTCCAGCTTTTGTTCCCTTTAGTGAGGGTTAATTGCGCGCTTGGCGTAATCA
TGGTCATAGCTGTTTCCTGTGTGAAATTGTTATCCGCTCACAATTCCACACAACATACGAGCCGGAAGCA
TAAAGTGTAAAGCCTGGGGTGCCTAATGAGTGAGCTAACTCACATTAATTGCGTTGCGCTCACTGCCCGC
TTTCCAGTCGGGAAACCTGTCGTGCCAGCTGCATTAATGAATCGGCCAACGCGCGGGGAGAGGCGGTTTG
CGTATTGGGCGCTCTTCCGCTTCCTCGCTCACTGACTCGCTGCGCTCGGTCGTTCGGCTGCGGCGAGCGG
TATCAGCTCACTCAAAGGCGGTAATACGGTTATCCACAGAATCAGGGGATAACGCAGGAAAGAACATGTG
AGCAAAAGGCCAGCAAAAGGCCAGGAACCGTAAAAAGGCCGCGTTGCTGGCGTTTTTCCATAGGCTCCGC
CCCCCTGACGAGCATCACAAAAATCGACGCTCAAGTCAGAGGTGGCGAAACCCGACAGGACTATAAAGAT
ACCAGGCGTTTCCCCCTGGAAGCTCCCTCGTGCGCTCTCCTGTTCCGACCCTGCCGCTTACCGGATACCT
GTCCGCCTTTCTCCCTTCGGGAAGCGTGGCGCTTTCTCATAGCTCACGCTGTAGGTATCTCAGTTCGGTG
TAGGTCGTTCGCTCCAAGCTGGGCTGTGTGCACGAACCCCCCGTTCAGCCCGACCGCTGCGCCTTATCCG
GTAACTATCGTCTTGAGTCCAACCCGGTAAGACACGACTTATCGCCACTGGCAGCAGCCACTGGTAACAG
GATTAGCAGAGCGAGGTATGTAGGCGGTGCTACAGAGTTCTTGAAGTGGTGGCCTAACTACGGCTACACT
AGAAGAACAGTATTTGGTATCTGCGCTCTGCTGAAGCCAGTTACCTTCGGAAAAAGAGTTGGTAGCTCTT
GATCCGGCAAACAAACCACCGCTGGTAGCGGTGGTTTTTTTGTTTGCAAGCAGCAGATTACGCGCAGAAA
AAAAGGATCTCAAGAAGATCCTTTGATCTTTTCTACGGGGTCTGACGCTCAGTGGAACGAAAACTCACGT
TAAGGGATTTTGGTCATGAGATTATCAAAAAGGATCTTCACCTAGATCCTTTTAAATTAAAAATGAAGTT
TTAAATCAATCTAAAGTATATATGAGTAAACTTGGTCTGACAGTTACCAATGCTTAATCAGTGAGGCACC
TATCTCAGCGATCTGTCTATTTCGTTCATCCATAGTTGCCTGACTCCCCGTCGTGTAGATAACTACGATA
CGGGAGGGCTTACCATCTGGCCCCAGTGCTGCAATGATACCGCGAGACCCACGCTCACCGGCTCCAGATT
TATCAGCAATAAACCAGCCAGCCGGAAGGGCCGAGCGCAGAAGTGGTCCTGCAACTTTATCCGCCTCCAT
CCAGTCTATTAATTGTTGCCGGGAAGCTAGAGTAAGTAGTTCGCCAGTTAATAGTTTGCGCAACGTTGTT
GCCATTGCTACAGGCATCGTGGTGTCACGCTCGTCGTTTGGTATGGCTTCATTCAGCTCCGGTTCCCAAC
GATCAAGGCGAGTTACATGATCCCCCATGTTGTGCAAAAAAGCGGTTAGCTCCTTCGGTCCTCCGATCGT
TGTCAGAAGTAAGTTGGCCGCAGTGTTATCACTCATGGTTATGGCAGCACTGCATAATTCTCTTACTGTC
ATGCCATCCGTAAGATGCTTTTCTGTGACTGGTGAGTACTCAACCAAGTCATTCTGAGAATAGTGTATGC
GGCGACCGAGTTGCTCTTGCCCGGCGTCAATACGGGATAATACCGCGCCACATAGCAGAACTTTAAAAGT
GCTCATCATTGGAAAACGTTCTTCGGGGCGAAAACTCTCAAGGATCTTACCGCTGTTGAGATCCAGTTCG
ATGTAACCCACTCGTGCACCCAACTGATCTTCAGCATCTTTTACTTTCACCAGCGTTTCTGGGTGAGCAA
AAACAGGAAGGCAAAATGCCGCAAAAAAGGGAATAAGGGCGACACGGAAATGTTGAATACTCATACTCTT
CCTTTTTCAATATTATTGAAGCATTTATCAGGGTTATTGTCTCATGAGCGGATACATATTTGAATGTATT
TAGAAAAATAAACAAATAGGGGTTCCGCGCACATTTCCCCGAAAAGTGCCACCTGACGTCTGCACCATAA
ACGACATTACTATATATATAATATAGGAAGCATTTAATAGAACAGCATCGTAATATATGTGTACTTTGCA
GTTATGACGCCAGATGGCAGTAGTGGAAGATATTCTTTATTGAAAAATAGCTTGTCACCTTACGTACAAT
CTTGATCCGGAGCTTTTCTTTTTTTGCCGATTAAGAATTAATTCGGTCGAAAAAAGAAAAGGAGAGGGCC
AAGAGGGAGGGCATTGGTGACTATTGAGCACGTGAGTATACGTGATTAAGCACACAAAGGCAGCTTGGAG
TATGTCTGTTATTAATTTCACAGGTAGTTCTGGTCCATTGGTGAAAGTTTGCGGCTTGCAGAGCACAGAG
GCCGCAGAATGTGCTCTAGATTCCGATGCTGACTTGCTGGGTATTATATGTGTGCCCAATAGAAAGAGAA
CAATTGACCCGGTTATTGCAAGGAAAATTTCAAGTCTTGTAAAAGCATATAAAAATAGTTCAGGCACTCC
GAAATACTTGGTTGGCGTGTTTCGTAATCAACCTAAGGAGGATGTTTTGGCTCTGGTCAATGATTACGGC
ATTGATATCGTCCAACTGCATGGAGATGAGTCGTGGCAAGAATACCAAGAGTTCCTCGGTTTGCCAGTTA
TTAAAAGACTCGTATTTCCAAAAGACTGCAACATACTACTCAGTGCAGCTTCACAGAAACCTCATTCGTT
TATTCCCTTGTTTGATTCAGAAGCAGGTGGGACAGGTGAACTTTTGGATTGGAACTCGATTTCTGACTGG
GTTGGAAGGCAAGAGAGCCCCGAAAGCTTACATTTTATGTTAGCTGGTGGACTGACGCCAGAAAATGTTG
GTGATGCGCTTAGATTAAATGGCGTTATTGGTGTTGATGTAAGCGGAGGTGTGGAGACAAATGGTGTAAA
AGACTCTAACAAAATAGCAAATTTCGTCAAAAATGCTAAGAAATAGGTTATTACTGAGTAGTATTTATTT
AAGTATTGTTTGTGCACTTGCCTAATCATGACATTAACCTATAAAAATAGGCGTATCACGAGGCCCTTTC
GTCTCGCGCGTTTCGGTGATGACGGTGAAAACCTCTGACACATGCAGCTCCCGGAGACGGTCACAGCTTG
TCTGTAAGCGGATGCCGGGAGCAGACAAGCCCGTCAGGGCGCGTCAGCGGGTGTTGGCGGGTGTCGGGGC
TGGCTTAACTATGCGGCATCAGAGCAGATTGTACTGAGAGTGCACCA
Features (pLannotate 1.2.2; 19 found; start..end, strand, type, name):
      3..236     +  promoter       MET17 promoter (fragment): S. cerevisiae MET17; expression is repressed by methionine; MET15; MET25
    237..1571    +  CDS            MET17: O-acetylserine and O-acetylhomoserine sulfhydrylase, required for sulfur amino acid synthesis; S. cerevisiae MET17 MET15; MET25
   1624..1675    +  misc_feature   bom (fragment): basis of mobility region from pBR322
   1703..2131    -  rep_origin     f1 ori (sequence partly withheld): f1 bacteriophage origin of replication; arrow indicates direction of (+) strand synthesis
   2135..2290    -  CDS            lacZα (fragment): LacZα fragment of β-galactosidase; lacZ fragment
   2298..2316    +  promoter       T7 promoter: promoter for bacteriophage T7 RNA polymerase
   2325..2432    -  misc_feature   MCS: pBluescript multiple cloning site
   2445..2463    -  promoter       T3 promoter: promoter for bacteriophage T3 RNA polymerase
   2508..2524    -  protein_bind   lac operator: The lac repressor binds to the lac operator to inhibit transcription in E. coli. This inhibition can be relieved by adding lactose or isopropyl-β-D-thiogalactopyranoside (IPTG). lac repressor encoded by lacI
   2532..2562    -  promoter       lac promoter: promoter for the E. coli lac operon
   2577..2598    -  protein_bind   CAP binding site: CAP binding activates transcription in the presence of cAMP. E. coli catabolite activator protein
   2611..2703    -  CDS            lacI (fragment): lac repressor; lacI; The lac repressor binds to the lac operator to inhibit transcription in E. coli. This inhibition can be relieved by adding lactose or isopropyl-β-D-thiogalactopyranoside (IPTG).
   2886..3474    -  rep_origin     ori: high-copy-number ColE1/pMB1/pBR322/pUC origin of replication
   3645..4505    -  CDS            AmpR: β-lactamase; bla; confers resistance to ampicillin, carbenicillin, and related antibiotics
   4506..4610    -  promoter       AmpR promoter: bla
   4785..4932    +  promoter       TRP1 promoter: S. cerevisiae TRP1
   4933..5607    +  CDS            TRP1: phosphoribosylanthranilate isomerase, required for tryptophan biosynthesis; S. cerevisiae TRP1; yeast auxotrophic marker
   5704..5739    +  CDS            rop (fragment): Rop protein, which maintains plasmids at low copy number; rop
   5841..2       +  misc_feature   bom (fragment) (across the origin): basis of mobility region from pBR322
