[The description below was written by a language model from this plasmid's Addgene catalogue record and pLannotate feature annotations shown in this document.]
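Description:
YIp TRP1-MET17 is an empty yeast integrating plasmid (YIp) of about 5.9 kb, built for recombination cloning and stable genomic integration in Saccharomyces cerevisiae strains of the BY4741 background. The feature table shows no yeast replication origin or centromere, as expected for a YIp, so it can persist in yeast only by recombining into the chromosome. In E. coli it is propagated at high copy from a ColE1/pUC-type origin, with ampicillin selection from the β-lactamase gene and its own promoter. An f1 phage origin is also present, and short bom, rop and lacI fragments are leftovers from pBR322- and pBluescript-type ancestry.

The plasmid carries two yeast genes. TRP1, with its own promoter, encodes phosphoribosylanthranilate isomerase for tryptophan biosynthesis. MET17 (also called MET15 or MET25) is preceded by a fragment of its methionine-repressible promoter and encodes the sulfhydrylase needed for sulfur amino acid synthesis. The name and stated purpose suggest that one gene provides homology for chromosomal targeting and the other provides auxotrophic selection, with MET17 being a usable marker in a methionine-auxotrophic background. The record does not spell out which gene plays which role or how the plasmid is linearized for integration.

No insert is present. The cloning region is a pBluescript-style multiple cloning site within a lacZα fragment, flanked by T7 and T3 promoters and downstream of the lac promoter, operator and CAP binding site. No yeast promoter or terminator is annotated around this site, so an expression cassette would apparently have to bring its own regulatory elements. The plasmid belongs to a set designed to combine the ease of yeast recombination cloning with the stability of integrated constructs.
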