Addgene plasmid #122914: YIp TRP1-MET17
Purpose: (Empty Backbone) TRP1-MET17 integrating (YIp) vector for stable genomic integration in the BY4741 background.
Depositing lab: Randy Hampton. Depositing organization: University of California, San Diego (UCSD). Publication: ICE plasmids: combining the ease of yeast recombination cloning with the stability of genomic integration. Flagg MP, Kao A, Hampton RY. Yeast. 2019 May 10. doi: 10.1002/yea.3400. PubMed 31074531.
Backbone
  Vector backbone: YIp
  Vector type: Yeast Expression ; Yeast Recombination Cloning
Growth in bacteria
  Bacterial resistance: Ampicillin, 100 μg/mL
  Growth temperature: 37°C
  Growth strain: DH5alpha
  Copy number: High Copy
Gene/Insert
  Gene/Insert name: None
Terms and licenses: Academic/Nonprofit Terms; Industry Terms: Not Available to Industry
How to cite: YIp TRP1-MET17 was a gift from Randy Hampton (Addgene plasmid # 122914 ; http://n2t.net/addgene:122914 ; RRID:Addgene_122914)
